>Addgene plasmid #227569 | pEPHS1CB0022 | addgene full sequence | sequence record 455281 | Addgene NGS Result
GCAATTGTCTTCTGCACGAAGTGGTTTAAACTATCAGTGTTTGACAGGATATATTGGCGGGTAAACCTAA
GAGAAAAGAGCGTTTATTAGAATAATCGGATATTTAAAAGGGCGTGAAAAGGTTTATCCGTTCGTCCATT
TGTATGTGCATGCCAACCACAGGGTTCCCCAGATCAGGCGCTGGCTGCTGAACCCCCAGCCGGAACTGAC
CCCACAAGGCCCTAGCGTTTGCAATGCACCAGGTCATCATTGACCCAGGCGTGTTCCACCAGGCCGCTGC
CTCGCAACTCTTCGCAGGCTTCGCCGACCTGCTCGCGCCACTTCTTCACGCGGGTGGAATCCGATCCGCA
CATGAGGCGGAAGGTTTCCAGCTTGAGCGGGTACGGCTCCCGGTGCGAGCTGAAATAGTCGAACATCCGT
CGGGCCGTCGGCGACAGCTTGCGGTACTTCTCCCATATGAATTTCGTGTAGTGGTCGCCAGCAAACAGCA
CGACGATTTCCTCGTCGATCAGGACCTGGCAACGGGACGTTTTCTTGCCACGGTCCAGGACGCGGAAGCG
GTGCAGCAGCGACACCGATTCCAGGTGCCCAACGCGGTCGGACGTGAAGCCCATCGCCGTCGCCTGTAGG
CGCGACAGGCATTCCTCGGCCTTCGTGTAATACCGGCCATTGATCGACCAGCCCAGGTCCTGGCAAAGCT
CGTAGAACGTGAAGGTGATCGGCTCGCCGATAGGGGTGCGCTTCGCGTACTCCAACACCTGCTGCCACAC
CAGTTCGTCATCGTCGGCCCGCAGCTCGACGCCGGTGTAGGTGATCTTCACGTCCTTGTTGACGTGGAAA
ATGACCTTGTTTTGCAGCGCCTCGCGCGGGATTTTCTTGTTGCGCGTGGTGAACAGGGCAGAGCGGGCCG
TGTCGTTTGGCATCGCTCGCATCGTGTCCGGCCACGGCGCAATATCGAACAAGGAAAGCTGCATTTCCTT
GATCTGCTGCTTCGTGTGTTTCAGCAACGCGGCCTGCTTGGCCTCGCTGACCTGTTTTGCCAGGTCCTCG
CCGGCGGTTTTTCGCTTCTTGGTCGTCATAGTTCCTCGCGTGTCGATGGTCATCGACTTCGCCAAACCTG
CCGCCTCCTGTTCAAGACGACGCGAACGCTCCACGGCGGCCGATGGCGCGGGCAGGGCAGGGGGAGCCAG
TTGCACGCTGTCGCGCTCGATCTTGGCCGTAGCTTGCTGGACCATCGAGCCGACGGACTGGAAGGTTTCG
CGGGGCGCACGCATGACGGTGCGGCTTGCGATGGTTTCGGCATCCTCGGCGGAAAACCCCGCGTCGATCA
GTTCTTGCCTGTATGCCTTCCGGTCAAACGTCCGATTCATTCACCCTCCTTGCGGGATTGCCCCGACTCA
CGCCGGGGCAATGTGCCCTTATTCCTGATTTGACCCGCCTGGTGCCTTGGTGTCCAGATAATCCACCTTA
TCGGCAATGAAGTCGGTCCCGTAGACCGTCTGGCCGTCCTTCTCGTACTTGGTATTCCGAATCTTGCCCT
GCACGAATACCAGCGACCCCTTGCCCAAATACTTGCCGTGGGCCTCGGCCTGAGAGCCAAAACACTTGAT
GCGGAAGAAGTCGGTGCGCTCCTGCTTGTCGCCGGCATCGTTGCGCCACATCTAGGATCTGCCAGGAACC
GTAAAAAGGCCGCGTTGCTGGCGTTTTTCCATAGGCTCCGCCCCCCTGACGAGCATCACAAAAATCGACG
CTCAAGTCAGAGGTGGCGAAACCCGACAGGACTATAAAGATACCAGGCGTTTCCCCCTGGAAGCTCCCTC
GTGCGCTCTCCTGTTCCGACCCTGCCGCTTACCGGATACCTGTCCGCCTTTCTCCCTTCGGGAAGCGTGG
CGCTTTCTCATAGCTCACGCTGTAGGTATCTCAGTTCGGTGTAGGTCGTTCGCTCCAAGCTGGGCTGTGT
GCACGAACCCCCCGTTCAGCCCGACCGCTGCGCCTTATCCGGTAACTATCGTCTTGAGTCCAACCCGGTA
AGACACGACTTATCGCCACTGGCAGCAGCCACTGGTAACAGGATTAGCAGAGCGAGGTATGTAGGCGGTG
CTACAGAGTTCTTGAAGTGGTGGCCTAACTACGGCTACACTAGAAGAACAGTATTTGGTATCTGCGCTCT
GCTGAAGCCAGTTACCTTCGGAAAAAGAGTTGGTAGCTCTTGATCCGGCAAACAAACCACCGCTGGTAGC
GGTGGTTTTTTTGTTTGCAAGCAGCAGATTACGCGCAGAAAAAAAGGATCTCAAGAAGATCCTTTGATCT
TTTCTACGGGGTCTGACGCTCAGTGGAACGAAAACTCACGTTAAGGGATTTTGGTCATGAGATTATCAAA
AAGGATCTTCACCTAGATCCTTTTAAATTAAAAATGAAGTTTTAAATCAATCTAAAGTATATATGAGTAA
ACTTGGTCTGACAGTTACCAATGCTTAATCAGTGAGGCACCTATCTCAGCGATCTGTCTATTTCGTTCAT
CCATAGTTGCCTGACTCCCCGTCGTGTAGATAACTACGATACGGGAGGGCTTACCATCTGGCCCCAGTGC
TGCAATGATACCGCGAGAACCACGCTCACCGGCTCCAGATTTATCAGCAATAAACCAGCCAGCCGGAAGG
GCCGAGCGCAGAAGTGGTCCTGCAACTTTATCCGCCTCCATCCAGTCTATTAATTGTTGCCGGGAAGCTA
GAGTAAGTAGTTCGCCAGTTAATAGTTTGCGCAACGTTGTTGCCATTGCTACAGGCATCGTGGTGTCACG
CTCGTCGTTTGGTATGGCTTCATTCAGCTCCGGTTCCCAACGATCAAGGCGAGTTACATGATCCCCCATG
TTGTGCAAAAAAGCGGTTAGCTCCTTCGGTCCTCCGATCGTTGTCAGAAGTAAGTTGGCCGCAGTGTTAT
CACTCATGGTTATGGCAGCACTGCATAATTCTCTTACTGTCATGCCATCCGTAAGATGCTTTTCTGTGAC
TGGTGAGTACTCAACCAAGTCATTCTGAGAATAGTGTATGCGGCGACCGAGTTGCTCTTGCCCGGCGTCA
ATACGGGATAATACCGCGCCACATAGCAGAACTTTAAAAGTGCTCATCATTGGAAAACGTTCTTCGGGGC
GAAAACTCTCAAGGATCTTACCGCTGTTGAGATCCAGTTCGATGTAACCCACTCGTGCACCCAACTGATC
TTCAGCATCTTTTACTTTCACCAGCGTTTCTGGGTGAGCAAAAACAGGAAGGCAAAATGCCGCAAAAAAG
GGAATAAGGGCGACACGGAAATGTTGAATACTCATACTCTTCCTTTTTCAATATTATTGAAGCATTTATC
AAGGTTATTGTCTCATGAGCGGATACATATTTGAATGTATTTAGAAAAATAAACAAATAGGGGTTCCGCG
CACGAATTGGCCAGCGCTGCCATTTTTGGGGTGAGGCCGTTCGCGGCCGAGGGGCGCAGCCCCTGGGGGG
ATGGGAGGCCCGCGTTAGCGGGCCGGGAGGGTTCGAGAAGGGGGGGCACCCCCCTTCGGCGTGCGCGGTC
ACGCGCACAGGGCGCAGCCCTGGTTAAAAACAAGGTTTATAAATATTGGTTTAAAAGCAGGTTAAAAGAC
AGGTTAGCGGTGGCCGAAAAACGGGCGGAAACCCTTGCAAATGCTGGATTTTCTGCCTGTGGACAGCCCC
TCAAATGTCAATAGGTGCGCCCCTCATCTGTCAGCACTCTGCCCCTCAAGTGTCAAGGATCGCGCCCCTC
ATCTGTCAGTAGTCGCGCCCCTCAAGTGTCAATACCGCAGGGCACTTATCCCCAGGCTTGTCCACATCAT
CTGTGGGAAACTCGCGTAAAATCAGGCGTTTTCGCCGATTTGCGAGGCTGGCCAGCTCCACGTCGCCGGC
CGAAATCGAGCCTGCCCCTCATCTGTCAACGCCGCGCCGGGTGAGTCGGCCCCTCAAGTGTCAACGTCCG
CCCCTCATCTGTCAGTGAGGGCCAAGTTTTCCGCGAGGTATCCACAACGCCGGCGGCCGCGGTGTCTCGC
ACACGGCTTCGACGGCGTTTCTGGCGCGTTTGCAGGGCCATAGACGGCCGCCAGCCCAGCGGCGAGGGCA
ACCAGCCCGGTGAGCGTCGCAAAGGAGATCCTGATCTGACTGATGGGCTGCCTGTATCGAGTGGTGATTT
TGTGCCGAGCTGCCGGTCGGGGAGCTGTTGGCTGGCTGGTGGCAGGATATATTGTGGTGTAAACAAATTG
ACGCTTAGACAACTTAATAACACATTGCGGACGTTTTTAATGTACTGGGGTGGATGCAGTGGGCCCCACT
CTGTGAAGACAATGCCGAATTCGGATCCGGAGGTCAACATGGTGGAGCACGACACTCTGGTCTACTCCAA
AAATGTCAAAGATACAGTCTCAGAAGATCAAAGGGCTATTGAGACTTTTCAACAAAGGATAATTTCGGGA
AACCTCCTCGGATTCCATTGCCCAGCTATCTGTCACTTCATCGAAAGGACAGTAGAAAAGGAAGGTGGCT
CCTACAAATGCCATCATTGCGATAAAGGAAAGGCTATCATTCAAGATCTCTCTGCCGACAGTGGTCCCAA
AGATGGACCCCCACCCACGAGGAGCATCGTGGAAAAAGAAGAGGTTCCAACCACGTCTACAAAGCAAGTG
GATTGATGTGACATCTCCACTGACGTAAGGGATGACGCACAATCCCACTATCCTTCGCAAGACCCTTCCT
CTATATAAGGAAGTTCATTTCATTTGGAGAGGACACGCTCGAGTATAAGAGCTCATTTTTACAACAATTA
CCAACAACAACAAACAACAAACAACATTACAATTACATTTACAATTATCGATACAATGTGGAAACTCAGG
ATTGGCGAAAAAAACGGCAAATTTAACATCGGTGACGGGAACGGAGATGACTATCTGCACAGTACTAACA
ACTTCGTCGGTCGTCAAACGTGGGAATTCGATCCAGACGCCGGAACGCAAAAGGAGCGAGATGAAATAGA
ACGTCTTAGGGAACAGTTCCTGATAAATAAAAAAAAATTGGATATCAGGTGCTGCGCCGACTTATTAATG
AGGAACCAACTCATCAAAGAAAGTGGAATAGATTTAATCAGTGTACCACCCGTTCGTTTAGGGGATGATG
AGGACGTAAATTATGAAGCAGTGACGACAGCCGTTCGTAAAGCTGTGCGTCTGAATAGAGCTATACAGGC
CTGGGACGGACATTGGCCCGCTGAAAATGCTGGCCCGTTATTCTTCACTCCGCCATTAATTATAGCATTG
TACATCTCCGGGACCTTAGATACTATACTGACTCAAGAGCACAAGCGAGAAATGATCCGATATATGTATA
TACACCAAAATGAAGATGGAGGCTGGGGATTTTACATATCCGGGCGTAGCACTATGATAGGGACAGCACT
CAATTACGTCGGACTGAGGTTACTGGGCGAAGATGATAATGATGCCATTGCAAAGGGTCGAAAGTGGATC
CTTGATCACGGAGGGGCAACATCAATTCCAAGTTGGGGCAAGGTTTACCTCTCCGTGCTTGGCGTCTACG
AATGGGCTGGCTGTAACCCATTACCACCAGAGTTTTGGTTGTTCCCCAGTTTTCTCCCCTACCACCCAGC
TAAGATGTGGTGTTATTGTCGAACTACCTACATGCCGATGAGCTACCTCTACGGGACAGGATTCCAGGGT
CCCATAACTGATCTGGTAAAATCTCTGAGGAAAGAGATTCATGTTATCCCTTACCACCAGATTGACTGGA
ATAAACAAAGACACAACTGTTGTAAAGAAGATCTGTACTATCCGCATACATACATACAGGACCTCTTGTG
GGATGGGTTACATTACTTCTCTGAGCCCCTCGTTAGTAAGTGGCCTCTTAAAAAGTTACGTGAGAAGGGC
TTGAAGAGGGTCCTTGACTTGATGCAATATAACGCCGAAGAAGGTAGATACATAACATTGGGGTGTGTCG
ATAAATCCTTACAAATGATGTGCTTCTCAGCTCTTGACCCAAATGGTATCGATTTTAAAAGACACCTGGC
CCGAGTGCCTGACTACCTCTGGGTCGCTGAGGACGGGATGAAGATGCAATCTTTCGGGAGTCAGTTGTGG
GACTGTACGCTGGTAACGCAAGCAATAATCGCCTCCGACATGGTCGAAGAATATGGCGACTCTTTAAAGA
AAGCTAATTTCTACTTAAAAGAGTCACAAATAAAGCAAAACCCCAAGGGGGACTTTGAGAATATGTGTAG
GCAATTTACCAAAGGAGCTTGGACATTTAGCGACCAGGACCATGGCTGGGTTGTTAGTGATTGCACTGCT
GAAGCAGTTAAATGCCTGCTCGCTTTGTCTCAGATGCCTCAGGAAATTTCTGGTGAGAAAGTGGACGTTG
AGCGATTGTATGACGCTATTAACGTCCTTTTGTATTTGCAAAGTCCAGAGACTGGGGGGTTCGCCATCTG
GGAAGCTCCGGTGCCTAAGCCATACCTCGAAAAGCTCAACCCCTCTGAACTTTTTGCTGACATAGTAGTA
GAACGTGAGCACGTAGAGTGCACAGGGAGTATAATTCAGACTCTCCAGACTTTCAAGACACTGCACCCGG
GCCATCGTCAGAAAGAAATCGAGGTGGCTATTGAGAAAGGAATCAGGTTTCTCGAGAATAGGCAGCAAGA
GAACGGATCATGGTACGGATATTGGGGTATATGTTACTTGTACGGAACGTATTTCGTGCTGCAAGGACTG
GTGGCCTGTGGACAGACGTATGAGAACTCCGAAGCCGTTAGAAAAGCTGTTAAATTTTTCCTTTCAACAC
AAAATTCAGAGGGTGGCTGGGGAGAAAATTTCGAGTCTTGCCCTCAGGAAAAATTTATCCCACTTGAGGG
AAACCGAACAAATTTTGTACAGACCTCTTGGGCCATGTTAGGGTTGCTGTGTGGAGGGCAAGCAGAAAGG
GATCCGACACCTCTTCACAAAGCTGCTAAGCTGCTTATTAATGGTCAAATGGACAACGGGGACTTCCCTC
AGCAAGAAATCACTGGGGTTTATATGAAGAATTGCATGCTGCACTACGCCGAATATCGAAACACCTTCCC
TTTATGGGCTTTAGGCGAATACCGTAAACGAGTGTGGCTGGCAAAACAAGAGACTGGTTCGTAAGTCGAC
CGGCTGCTAACAAAGCCCGAGCTTCTCTAGCTAGAGTCGATCGACAAGCTCGAGTTTCTCCATAATAATG
TGTGAGTAGTTCCCAGATAAGGGAATTAGGGTTCCTATAGGGTTTCGCTCATGTGTTGAGCATATAAGAA
ACCCTTAGTATGTATTTGTATTTGTAAAATACTTCTATCAATAAAATTTCTAATTCCTAAAACCAAAATC
CAGTACTAAAATCCAGATCGCT
Features (pLannotate 1.2.2; 14 found; start..end, strand, type, name):
     42..66      +  misc_feature   RB T-DNA repeat: right border repeat from nopaline C58 T-DNA
    178..198     -  CDS            TetR (fragment): tetracycline resistance regulatory protein; tetR
    225..1370    -  CDS            trfA: TRFA_ECOLX - Experimental evidence at protein level: Swiss-Prot protein existence level 1. Also involved in plasmid copy number control, promoting intermolecular coupling of protein bound iterons at oriV, which inhibits replication initiation. From Escherichia coli.
   1706..2294    -  rep_origin     ori: high-copy-number ColE1/pMB1/pBR322/pUC origin of replication
   2465..3325    -  CDS            AmpR: β-lactamase; bla; confers resistance to ampicillin, carbenicillin, and related antibiotics
   3326..3430    -  promoter       AmpR promoter: bla
   3517..4148    -  rep_origin     oriV: incP origin of replication
   4240..4264    +  misc_feature   LB T-DNA repeat: left border repeat from nopaline C58 T-DNA
   4450..4795    +  promoter       CaMV 35S promoter: strong constitutive promoter from cauliflower mosaic virus
   4747..4793    +  promoter       minimal CaMV 35S promoter: minimal 35S promoter from cauliflower mosaic virus
   4824..4877    +  misc_feature   TMV Ω: translational enhancer from the tobacco mosaic virus 5'-leader sequence (Gallie et al., 1988)
   4886..7192    +  CDS            DDS: DADIS_PANGI - Also known as DS
   7213..7230    +  CDS            SET1 (fragment): solubility-enhancement tag derived from T7 phage gene 10B
   7265..7439    +  polyA_signal   CaMV poly(A) signal: cauliflower mosaic virus polyadenylation signal
