[The description below was written by a language model from this plasmid's Addgene catalogue record and pLannotate feature annotations shown in this document.]
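Description:
pEPHS1CB0022 is a Golden Gate/MoClo-style Level 1, Position 1 plant expression construct built in the binary acceptor backbone pICH47732. The backbone carries left and right T-DNA border repeats of the nopaline C58 type flanking the expression cassette, which allows Agrobacterium-mediated delivery into plant cells. Propagation elements outside the borders include a high-copy ColE1/pUC-type origin for E. coli, the broad-host-range incP oriV together with its trfA replication initiator gene for maintenance in Agrobacterium, and a β-lactamase gene with its own promoter conferring ampicillin/carbenicillin resistance. A very short TetR annotation appears to be a backbone remnant.

The transcription unit consists of a short CaMV 35S promoter fused to the tobacco mosaic virus Ω leader, which acts as a translational enhancer. This is followed by the coding sequence of TkTXSS from Taraxacum kok-saghyz and a CaMV 35S polyadenylation signal/terminator. The coding sequence carries two amino-acid substitutions, E379D and Q486H, and its internal BsaI sites were removed by silent mutation to make it compatible with the BsaI-based assembly, which destroyed the flanking BsaI sites. The automated annotation labels this roughly 2.3 kb open reading frame by similarity to dammarenediol synthase from Panax ginseng, which suggests it encodes an oxidosqualene cyclase-type triterpene synthase. The brief "SET1" fragment called just downstream is most likely a spurious match rather than a deliberate tag.

The construct provides strong constitutive expression of the mutant enzyme in plants, and the associated work concerns triterpenoid biosynthesis. The record does not state what the substitutions were intended to test. As a Position 1 module, it can also be combined with other Level 1 units into multigene assemblies.
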