Addgene plasmid #227569: pEPHS1CB0022
Purpose: Level 1 - Position 1 with 35S promoter and terminator for plant expression, with mutations in CDS
Depositing lab: Nicola Patron. Depositing organization: Earlham Institute. Publication: Biosynthesis and bioactivity of anti-inflammatory triterpenoids in Calendula officinalis. Golubova D, Salmon M, Su H, Tansley C, Kaithakottil GG, Linsmith G, Schudoma C, Swarbreck D, O'Connell MA, Patron NJ. Nat Commun. 2025 Jul 28;16(1):6941. doi: 10.1038/s41467-025-62269-w. PubMed 40721615.
Backbone
  Vector backbone: pICH47732
  Vector type: Plant Expression
Growth in bacteria
  Bacterial resistance: Ampicillin, 100 μg/mL
  Growth temperature: 37°C
  Growth strain: DH5alpha
  Copy number: High Copy
Gene/Insert
  Gene/Insert name: 35Sshort_TMV_TkTXSS (E379D/Q486H)_35S
  Species: Taraxacum kok-sagyhz
  Mutation: E379D / Q486H, BsaI sites removed by silent mutation
  Promoter: 35Sshort_TMV (pICH51277)
  Cloning method: Restriction Enzyme; 5′ cloning site BsaI (destroyed during cloning); 3′ cloning site BsaI (destroyed during cloning)
Terms and licenses: Academic/Nonprofit Terms; Industry Terms: Not Available to Industry
How to cite: pEPHS1CB0022 was a gift from Nicola Patron (Addgene plasmid # 227569 ; http://n2t.net/addgene:227569 ; RRID:Addgene_227569)
